Addgene plasmid #62423: MXS_BiTet
Purpose: MXS_chaining vector with BiTet
Depositing lab: Pierre Neveu. Depositing organization: European Molecular Biology Laboratory (EMBL), Heidelberg. Publication: MXS-Chaining: A Highly Efficient Cloning Platform for Imaging and Flow Cytometry Approaches in Mammalian Systems. Sladitschek HL, Neveu PA. PLoS One. 2015 Apr 24;10(4):e0124958. doi: 10.1371/journal.pone.0124958. eCollection 2015. PONE-D-15-01385 PubMed 25909630.
Backbone
  Vector backbone: MXS_chaining vector
  Backbone manufacturer: Neveu lab, Addgene plasmid #62394
  Backbone size w/o insert (bp): 1945
  Vector type: Synthetic Biology
Growth in bacteria
  Bacterial resistance: Ampicillin, 100 μg/mL
  Growth temperature: 37°C
  Growth strain: Mach1
  Copy number: High Copy
Gene/Insert
  Gene/Insert name: Bidirectional tetracycline inducible promoter
  Species: Synthetic
  Insert size (bp): 538
  Cloning method: Restriction Enzyme; 5′ cloning site MluI (not destroyed); 3′ cloning site SalI (not destroyed)
  Sequencing primers: 5′ TTGTCTCATGAGCGGATAC; 3′ TTACCGCCTTTGAGTGAG
Terms and licenses: Academic/Nonprofit Terms; Industry Terms: Not Available to Industry
How to cite: MXS_BiTet was a gift from Pierre Neveu (Addgene plasmid # 62423 ; http://n2t.net/addgene:62423 ; RRID:Addgene_62423)
