[The description below was written by a language model from this plasmid's Addgene catalogue record and pLannotate feature annotations shown in this document.]
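Description:
MXS_BiTet is a small synthetic-biology part plasmid (about 2.45 kb) from the MXS-chaining cloning platform, a modular system for assembling expression constructs for imaging and flow cytometry in mammalian cells. It consists of the minimal MXS chaining backbone (about 1.9 kb), which supplies only the elements needed for maintenance in E. coli: a high-copy ColE1/pUC-type origin of replication and a β-lactamase gene with its own promoter for ampicillin selection. The backbone has no mammalian selection marker, reporter, coding sequence or polyadenylation signal annotated, consistent with its role as a building-block donor rather than a finished expression vector.

The 538 bp synthetic insert, held between retained MluI and SalI sites, is a bidirectional tetracycline-inducible promoter. The feature table shows a tetracycline response element with seven tetO operator copies at the centre, flanked by two minimal CMV immediate-early promoter fragments pointing outwards on opposite strands. Because the minimal promoters have little activity on their own, transcription depends on a tetracycline-controlled transactivator binding the shared tetO array, so two genes placed on either side can be co-regulated by doxycycline or tetracycline from a single control element. The transactivator is not encoded here and must be supplied separately. The annotated "UL126" CDS fragment overlaps one of the minimal promoter arms and most likely reflects a sequence match to cytomegalovirus promoter-region DNA rather than an intended coding sequence. The part would typically be chained with other MXS modules, such as fluorescent protein or gene cassettes, to build inducible dual-output constructs.
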