Features (pLannotate 1.2.2; 7 found; start..end, strand, type, name):
     22..132     -  CDS            UL126 (fragment): UL126_HCMVA - Protein predicted: Swiss-Prot protein existence level 4. From Human cytomegalovirus (strain AD169) (HHV-5) (Human herpesvirus 5).
    118..133     -  promoter       minimal CMV promoter (fragment): human cytomegalovirus (CMV) immediate early promoter
    148..418     +  protein_bind   tetracycline response element: contains seven copies of the tetracycline operator tetO tetracycline repressor TetR
    458..492     +  promoter       minimal CMV promoter (fragment): human cytomegalovirus (CMV) immediate early promoter
    717..1305    -  rep_origin     ori: high-copy-number ColE1/pMB1/pBR322/pUC origin of replication
   1476..2336    -  CDS            AmpR: β-lactamase; bla; confers resistance to ampicillin, carbenicillin, and related antibiotics
   2337..2441    -  promoter       AmpR promoter: bla
>Addgene plasmid #62423 | MXS_BiTet | depositor full sequence | sequence record 102484 | Full Sequence
AATTACGCGTAACTCGAGGAATTCGGGGCCGCGGAGGCTGGATCGGTCCCGGTGTCTTCTATGGAGGTCA
AAACAGCGTGGATGGCGTCTCCAGGCGATCTGACGGTTCACTAAACGAGCTCTGCTTATATAGGTCGAGT
TTACCACTCCCTATCAGTGATAGAGAAAAGTGAAAGTCGAGTTTACCACTCCCTATCAGTGATAGAGAAA
AGTGAAAGTCGAGTTTACCACTCCCTATCAGTGATAGAGAAAAGTGAAAGTCGAGTTTACCACTCCCTAT
CAGTGATAGAGAAAAGTGAAAGTCGAGTTTACCACTCCCTATCAGTGATAGAGAAAAGTGAAAGTCGAGT
TTACCACTCCCTATCAGTGATAGAGAAAAGTGAAAGTCGAGTTTACCACTCCCTATCAGTGATAGAGAAA
AGTGAAAGTCGAGCTCGCTGGTCGAGTATGTCGAGGTGGCGTGTACGGTGGGAGGCCTATATAAGCAGAG
CTCGTTTAGTGAACCGTCAGATCGCCTGGAGAATTCAGATCTCAGCTGGTCGACCATGGCTCACTGACTC
GCTGCGCTCGGTCGTTCGGCTGCGGCGAGCGGTATCAGCTCACTCAAAGGCGGTAATACGGTTATCCACA
GAATCAGGGGATAACGCAGGAAAGAACATGTGAGCAAAAGGCCAGCAAAAGGCCAGGAACCGTAAAAAGG
CCGCGTTGCTGGCGTTTTTCCATAGGCTCCGCCCCCCTGACGAGCATCACAAAAATCGACGCTCAAGTCA
GAGGTGGCGAAACCCGACAGGACTATAAAGATACCAGGCGTTTCCCCCTGGAAGCTCCCTCGTGCGCTCT
CCTGTTCCGACCCTGCCGCTTACCGGATACCTGTCCGCCTTTCTCCCTTCGGGAAGCGTGGCGCTTTCTC
ATAGCTCACGCTGTAGGTATCTCAGTTCGGTGTAGGTCGTTCGCTCCAAGCTGGGCTGTGTGCACGAACC
CCCCGTTCAGCCCGACCGCTGCGCCTTATCCGGTAACTATCGTCTTGAGTCCAACCCGGTAAGACACGAC
TTATCGCCACTGGCAGCAGCCACTGGTAACAGGATTAGCAGAGCGAGGTATGTAGGCGGTGCTACAGAGT
TCTTGAAGTGGTGGCCTAACTACGGCTACACTAGAAGAACAGTATTTGGTATCTGCGCTCTGCTGAAGCC
AGTTACCTTCGGAAAAAGAGTTGGTAGCTCTTGATCCGGCAAACAAACCACCGCTGGTAGCGGTGGTTTT
TTTGTTTGCAAGCAGCAGATTACGCGCAGAAAAAAAGGATCTCAAGAAGATCCTTTGATCTTTTCTACGG
GGTCTGACGCTCAGTGGAACGAAAACTCACGTTAAGGGATTTTGGTCATGAGATTATCAAAAAGGATCTT
CACCTAGATCCTTTTAAATTAAAAATGAAGTTTTAAATCAATCTAAAGTATATATGAGTAAACTTGGTCT
GACAGTTACCAATGCTTAATCAGTGAGGCACCTATCTCAGCGATCTGTCTATTTCGTTCATCCATAGTTG
CCTGACTCCCCGTCGTGTAGATAACTACGATACGGGAGGGCTTACCATCTGGCCCCAGTGCTGCAATGAT
ACCGCGAGACCCACGCTCACCGGCTCCAGATTTATCAGCAATAAACCAGCCAGCCGGAAGGGCCGAGCGC
AGAAGTGGTCCTGCAACTTTATCCGCCTCCATCCAGTCTATTAATTGTTGCCGGGAAGCTAGAGTAAGTA
GTTCGCCAGTTAATAGTTTGCGCAACGTTGTTGCCATTGCTACAGGCATCGTGGTGTCACGCTCGTCGTT
TGGTATGGCTTCATTCAGCTCCGGTTCCCAACGATCAAGGCGAGTTACATGATCCCCCATGTTGTGCAAA
AAAGCGGTTAGCTCCTTCGGTCCTCCGATCGTTGTCAGAAGTAAGTTGGCCGCAGTGTTATCACTCATGG
TTATGGCAGCACTGCATAATTCTCTTACTGTCATGCCATCCGTAAGATGCTTTTCTGTGACTGGTGAGTA
CTCAACCAAGTCATTCTGAGAATAGTGTATGCGGCGACCGAGTTGCTCTTGCCCGGCGTCAATACGGGAT
AATACCGCGCCACATAGCAGAACTTTAAAAGTGCTCATCATTGGAAAACGTTCTTCGGGGCGAAAACTCT
CAAGGATCTTACCGCTGTTGAGATCCAGTTCGATGTAACCCACTCGTGCACCCAACTGATCTTCAGCATC
TTTTACTTTCACCAGCGTTTCTGGGTGAGCAAAAACAGGAAGGCAAAATGCCGCAAAAAAGGGAATAAGG
GCGACACGGAAATGTTGAATACTCATACTCTTCCTTTTTCAATATTATTGAAGCATTTATCAGGGTTATT
GTCTCATGAGCGGATACATATTTGAATGTATTTAGAAAAATAAACAAATAGGGGTTCCGCGCACATTTCC
CCG
