>Addgene plasmid #62423 | MXS_BiTet | addgene partial sequence | sequence record 104702 | pBR322ori-F 5'-GGGAAACGCCTGGTATCTTT-3'
GTGATGCTCGTCAGGGGGGCGGAGCCTATGGAAAAACGCCAGCAACGCGGCCTTTTTACGGTTCCTGGCC
TTTTGCTGGCCTTTTGCTCACATGTTCTTTCCTGCGTTATCCCCTGATTCTGTATATAACCGTATTACCG
CCTTTGAGTGAGCTGATACCGCTCGCCGCAGCCGAACGACCGAGCGCAGCGAGTCAGTGAGCCATGGTCG
ACCAGCTGAGATCTGAATTCTCCAGGCGATCTGACGGTTCACTAAACGAGCTCTGCTTATATAGGCCTCC
CACCGTACACGCCACCTCGACATACTCGACCAGCGAGCTCGACTTTCACTTTTCTCTATCACTGATAGGG
AGTGGTAAACTCGACTTTCACTTTTCTCTATCACTGATAGGGAGTGGTAAACTCGACTTTCACTTTTCTC
TATCACTGATAGGGAGTGGTAAACTCGACTTTCACTTTTCTCTATCACTGATAGGGAGTGGTAAACTCGA
CTTTCACTTTTCTCTATCACTGATAGGGAGTGGTAAACTCGACTTTCACTTTTCTCTATCACTGATAGGG
AGTGGTAAACTCGACTTTCACTTTTCTCTATCACTGATAGGGAGTGGTAAACTCGACCTA
