>Addgene plasmid #62423 | MXS_BiTet | addgene partial sequence | sequence record 107640 | DK060425_1 5'-TCCTTAAACCTGTCTTGTAA-3'
CAGCGTGGATGGCGTCTCCAGGCGATCTGACGGTTCACTAAACGAGCTCTGCTTATATAGGTCGAGTTTA
CCACTCCCTATCAGTGATAGAGAAAAGTGAAAGTCGAGTTTACCACTCCCTATCAGTGATAGAGAAAAGT
GAAAGTCGAGTTTACCACTCCCTATCAGTGATAGAGAAAAGTGAAAGTCGAGTTTACCACTCCCTATCAG
TGATAGAGAAAAGTGAAAGTCGAGTTTACCACTCCCTATCAGTGATAGAGAAAAGTGAAAGTCGAGTTTA
CCACTCCCTATCAGTGATAGAGAAAAGTGAAAGTCGAGTTTACCACTCCCTATCAGTGATAGAGAAAAGT
GAAAGTCGAGCTC
